>Addgene plasmid #125750 | LeGO-iG-CSF2RB | addgene full sequence | sequence record 248424 | Addgene NGS Result
GTCGACGGATCGGGAGATCTCCCGATCCCCTATGGTGCACTCTCAGTACAATCTGCTCTGATGCCGCATA
GTTAAGCCAGTATCTGCTCCCTGCTTGTGTGTTGGAGGTCGCTGAGTAGTGCGCGAGCAAAATTTAAGCT
ACAACAAGGCAAGGCTTGACCGACAATTGCATGAAGAATCTGCTTAGGGTTAGGCGTTTTGCGCTGCTTC
GCGATGTACGGGCCAGATATACGCGTTGACATTGATTATTGACTAGTTATTAATAGTAATCAATTACGGG
GTCATTAGTTCATAGCCCATATATGGAGTTCCGCGTTACATAACTTACGGTAAATGGCCCGCCTGGCTGA
CCGCCCAACGACCCCCGCCCATTGACGTCAATAATGACGTATGTTCCCATAGTAACGCCAATAGGGACTT
TCCATTGACGTCAATGGGTGGAGTATTTACGGTAAACTGCCCACTTGGCAGTACATCAAGTGTATCATAT
GCCAAGTACGCCCCCTATTGACGTCAATGACGGTAAATGGCCCGCCTGGCATTATGCCCAGTACATGACC
TTATGGGACTTTCCTACTTGGCAGTACATCTACGTATTAGTCATCGCTATTACCATGGTGATGCGGTTTT
GGCAGTACATCAATGGGCGTGGATAGCGGTTTGACTCACGGGGATTTCCAAGTCTCCACCCCATTGACGT
CAATGGGAGTTTGTTTTGGCACCAAAATCAACGGGACTTTCCAAAATGTCGTAACAACTCCGCCCCATTG
ACGCAAATGGGCGGTAGGCGTGTACGGTGGGAGGTCTATATAAGCAGCGCGTTTTGCCTGTACTGGGTCT
CTCTGGTTAGACCAGATCTGAGCCTGGGAGCTCTCTGGCTAACTAGGGAACCCACTGCTTAAGCCTCAAT
AAAGCTTGCCTTGAGTGCTTCAAGTAGTGTGTGCCCGTCTGTTGTGTGACTCTGGTAACTAGAGATCCCT
CAGACCCTTTTAGTCAGTGTGGAAAATCTCTAGCAGTGGCGCCCGAACAGGGACTTGAAAGCGAAAGGGA
AACCAGAGGAGCTCTCTCGACGCAGGACTCGGCTTGCTGAAGCGCGCACGGCAAGAGGCGAGGGGCGGCG
ACTGGTGAGTACGCCAAAAATTTTGACTAGCGGAGGCTAGAAGGAGAGAGATGGGTGCGAGAGCGTCAGT
ATTAAGCGGGGGAGAATTAGATCGCGATGGGAAAAAATTCGGTTAAGGCCAGGGGGAAAGAAAAAATATA
AATTAAAACATATAGTATGGGCAAGCAGGGAGCTAGAACGATTCGCAGTTAATCCTGGCCTGTTAGAAAC
ATCAGAAGGCTGTAGACAAATACTGGGACAGCTACAACCATCCCTTCAGACAGGATCAGAAGAACTTAGA
TCATTATATAATACAGTAGCAACCCTCTATTGTGTGCATCAAAGGATAGAGATAAAAGACACCAAGGAAG
CTTTAGACAAGATAGAGGAAGAGCAAAACAAAAGTAAGACCACCGCACAGCAAGCGGCCGGCCGCTGATC
TTCAGACCTGGAGGAGGAGATATGAGGGACAATTGGAGAAGTGAATTATATAAATATAAAGTAGTAAAAA
TTGAACCATTAGGAGTAGCACCCACCAAGGCAAAGAGAAGAGTGGTGCAGAGAGAAAAAAGAGCAGTGGG
AATAGGAGCTTTGTTCCTTGGGTTCTTGGGAGCAGCAGGAAGCACTATGGGCGCAGCGTCAATGACGCTG
ACGGTACAGGCCAGACAATTATTGTCTGGTATAGTGCAGCAGCAGAACAATTTGCTGAGGGCTATTGAGG
CGCAACAGCATCTGTTGCAACTCACAGTCTGGGGCATCAAGCAGCTCCAGGCAAGAATCCTGGCTGTGGA
AAGATACCTAAAGGATCAACAGCTCCTGGGGATTTGGGGTTGCTCTGGAAAACTCATTTGCACCACTGCT
GTGCCTTGGAATGCTAGTTGGAGTAATAAATCTCTGGAACAGATTTGGAATCACACGACCTGGATGGAGT
GGGACAGAGAAATTAACAATTACACAAGCTTAATACACTCCTTAATTGAAGAATCGCAAAACCAGCAAGA
AAAGAATGAACAAGAATTATTGGAATTAGATAAATGGGCAAGTTTGTGGAATTGGTTTAACATAACAAAT
TGGCTGTGGTATATAAAATTATTCATAATGATAGTAGGAGGCTTGGTAGGTTTAAGAATAGTTTTTGCTG
TACTTTCTATAGTGAATAGAGTTAGGCAGGGATATTCACCATTATCGTTTCAGACCCACCTCCCAACCCC
GAGGGGACCCGACAGGCCCGAAGGAATAGAAGAAGAAGGTGGAGAGAGAGACAGAGACAGATCCATTCGA
TTAGTGAACGGATCGGCACTGCGTGCGCCAATTCTGCAGACAAATGGCAGTATTCATCCACAATTTTAAA
AGAAAAGGGGGGATTGGGGGGTACAGTGCAGGGGAAAGAATAGTAGACATAATAGCAACAGACATACAAA
CTAAAGAATTACAAAAACAAATTACAAAAATTCAAAATTTTCGGGTTTATTACAGGGACAGCAGAGATCC
AGTTTGGTTAGTACCGGGCCCGCCGAGGTCGACGGTATCGATAAGCTCGCTTCACGAGATTCCAGCAGGT
CGAGGGACCTAATAACTTCGTATAGCATACATTATACGAAGTTATATTAAGGGTTCCAAGCTTAAGCGGC
CGGCCGCTGAAAGACCCCACCTGTAGGTTTGGCAAGCTAGCTGCAGTAACGCCATTTTGCAAGGCATGGA
AAAATACCAAACCAAGAATAGAGAAGTTCAGATCAAGGGCGGGTACATGAAAATAGCTAACGTTGGGCCA
AACAGGATATCTGCGGTGAGCAGTTTCGGCCCCGGCCCGGGGCCAAGAACAGATGGTCACCGCAGTTTCG
GCCCCGGCCCGAGGCCAAGAACAGATGGTCCCCAGATATGGCCCAACCCTCAGCAGTTTCTTAAGACCCA
TCAGATGTTTCCAGGCTCCCCCAAGGACCTGAAATGACCCTGCGCCTTATTTGAATTAACCAATCAGCCT
GCTTCTCGCTTCTGTTCGCGCGCTTCTGCTTCCCGAGCTCTATAAAAGAGCTCACAACCCCTCACTCGGC
GCGCCAGTCCTCCGATTGACTGAGTCGCCCGGATCCATGGTGCTGGCCCAGGGCCTGCTGTCTATGGCCC
TGCTGGCCCTGTGCTGGGAGAGAAGCCTCGCAGGCGCCGAGGAAACCATCCCCCTGCAGACCCTGCGGTG
CTACAACGACTACACCAGCCACATCACCTGTAGATGGGCCGACACCCAGGACGCCCAGCGGCTGGTCAAC
GTGACCCTGATCAGAAGAGTGAACGAGGACCTGCTGGAACCCGTGTCCTGCGACCTGAGCGACGACATGC
CTTGGAGCGCCTGCCCCCACCCTAGATGTGTGCCTCGGAGATGCGTGATCCCCTGCCAGAGCTTCGTGGT
CACCGACGTGGACTACTTCAGCTTCCAGCCCGACCGGCCTCTGGGCACCAGACTGACCGTGACACTGACC
CAGCACGTGCAGCCCCCCGAGCCCAGGGATCTCCAGATCTCTACCGACCAGGACCACTTCCTGCTGACTT
GGAGCGTGGCCCTCGGCAGCCCTCAGAGCCATTGGCTGAGCCCTGGCGACCTGGAATTCGAGGTGGTGTA
CAAGCGGCTGCAGGACAGCTGGGAGGACGCTGCCATCCTGCTGAGCAACACCAGCCAGGCCACCCTGGGC
CCCGAGCACCTGATGCCTAGCAGCACCTACGTGGCCAGAGTGCGGACCAGACTGGCCCCTGGCAGCAGGC
TGAGCGGCAGACCTAGCAAGTGGTCCCCCGAAGTGTGCTGGGACAGCCAGCCAGGCGACGAGGCCCAGCC
CCAGAACCTGGAATGCTTCTTCGACGGCGCTGCCGTGCTGAGCTGCAGCTGGGAAGTGCGGAAAGAGGTG
GCCAGCAGCGTCAGCTTCGGCCTGTTCTACAAGCCCAGCCCCGACGCCGGCGAAGAGGAATGCAGCCCAG
TGCTGAGAGAGGGCCTGGGCTCCCTGCACACCCGGCACCACTGTCAGATCCCCGTGCCCGATCCTGCCAC
CCACGGCCAGTACATCGTGTCCGTGCAGCCCAGACGGGCCGAGAAGCACATCAAGAGCAGCGTGAACATC
CAGATGGCCCCTCCCAGCCTGAACGTGACCAAGGACGGAGACAGCTACAGCCTGAGATGGGAGACAATGA
AGATGCGCTACGAGCACATCGACCACACCTTCGAGATCCAGTACCGGAAGGACACCGCCACCTGGAAGGA
CAGCAAGACCGAGACACTGCAGAACGCCCACAGCATGGCCCTGCCCGCCCTGGAACCCAGCACCAGATAC
TGGGCCAGAGTCCGCGTGCGGACCTCCAGAACCGGCTACAACGGCATTTGGAGCGAGTGGTCTGAGGCCA
GAAGCTGGGACACCGAGAGCGTGCTGCCTATGTGGGTGCTGGCTCTGATCGTGATCTTCCTGACAATCGC
CGTGCTGCTGGCACTGCGGTTCTGCGGCATCTACGGCTACCGGCTGCGGCGGAAGTGGGAGGAAAAGATC
CCCAACCCCAGCAAGAGCCACCTGTTCCAGAACGGCTCCGCCGAGCTGTGGCCTCCTGGCTCCATGAGCG
CCTTCACCAGCGGCTCTCCACCCCACCAGGGCCCTTGGGGCAGCAGATTTCCTGAGCTGGAAGGCGTGTT
CCCCGTGGGCTTCGGCGACAGCGAGGTGTCCCCTCTGACCATCGAGGACCCCAAGCACGTGTGCGACCCC
CCCAGCGGACCTGATACAACCCCTGCCGCCAGCGACCTGCCTACCGAGCAGCCTCCATCTCCCCAGCCTG
GACCTCCAGCCGCCAGCCACACACCAGAGAAGCAGGCCAGCAGCTTCGACTTCAACGGCCCCTACCTGGG
CCCTCCCCACAGCAGAAGCCTGCCCGATATCCTCGGCCAGCCCGAGCCTCCTCAGGAAGGCGGCAGCCAG
AAGTCCCCTCCACCCGGCAGCCTGGAATACCTGTGTCTGCCTGCCGGCGGACAGGTGCAGCTGGTGCCTC
TCGCTCAGGCCATGGGACCTGGACAGGCTGTGGAAGTGGAAAGAAGGCCTAGCCAGGGCGCTGCCGGCTC
CCCATCTCTGGAATCTGGCGGAGGACCTGCCCCTCCTGCCCTGGGACCTAGAGTGGGCGGCCAGGACCAG
AAAGACAGCCCCGTGGCCATCCCCATGAGCAGCGGCGATACAGAGGACCCTGGCGTGGCCAGCGGCTACG
TGTCCAGCGCCGATCTGGTGTTCACCCCCAACAGCGGCGCCAGCTCCGTGTCCCTGGTGCCTTCTCTGGG
CCTGCCCAGCGACCAGACCCCTAGCCTGTGTCCTGGACTGGCCTCTGGACCTCCTGGCGCCCCTGGACCT
GTGAAGTCCGGCTTCGAGGGCTACGTGGAACTGCCCCCCATCGAGGGCAGAAGCCCCCGGTCCCCCAGAA
ACAACCCTGTGCCCCCTGAGGCCAAGAGCCCCGTGCTGAATCCCGGCGAAAGACCCGCCGACGTGTCCCC
CACAAGCCCTCAGCCAGAGGGACTGCTGGTGCTGCAGCAAGTGGGAGACTACTGCTTCCTGCCTGGCCTC
GGACCAGGGCCACTGTCCCTGAGAAGCAAGCCTAGCTCTCCCGGCCCAGGCCCCGAGATCAAGAACCTGG
ACCAGGCCTTCCAGGTCAAAAAGCCTCCCGGACAGGCCGTGCCCCAGGTGCCCGTGATCCAGCTGTTCAA
GGCCCTGAAGCAGCAGGACTACCTGAGCCTGCCCCCCTGGGAAGTGAACAAGCCCGGCGAAGTCTGCTGA
GCGGCCGCTACGTAAATTCCGCCCCCCCCCCCCTCTCCCTCCCCCCCCCCTAACGTTACTGGCCGAAGCC
GCTTGGAATAAGGCCGGTGTGCGTTTGTCTATATGTTATTTTCCACCATATTGCCGTCTTTTGGCAATGT
GAGGGCCCGGAAACCTGGCCCTGTCTTCTTGACGAGCATTCCTAGGGGTCTTTCCCCTCTCGCCAAAGGA
ATGCAAGGTCTGTTGAATGTCGTGAAGGAAGCAGTTCCTCTGGAAGCTTCTTGAAGACAAACAACGTCTG
TAGCGACCCTTTGCAGGCAGCGGAACCCCCCACCTGGCGACAGGTGCCTCTGCGGCCAAAAGCCACGTGT
ATAAGATACACCTGCAAAGGCGGCACAACCCCAGTGCCACGTTGTGAGTTGGATAGTTGTGGAAAGAGTC
AAATGGCTCTCCTCAAGCGTATTCAACAAGGGGCTGAAGGATGCCCAGAAGGTACCCCATTGTATGGGAT
CTGATCTGGGGCCTCGGTGCACATGCTTTACATGTGTTTAGTCGAGGTTAAAAAAACGTCTAGGCCCCCC
GAACCACGGGGACGTGGTTTTCCTTTGAAAAACACGATGATAATATGGCCACAACCATGGTGAGCAAGGG
CGAGGAGCTGTTCACCGGGGTGGTGCCCATCCTGGTCGAGCTGGACGGCGACGTAAACGGCCACAAGTTC
AGCGTGTCCGGCGAGGGCGAGGGCGATGCCACCTACGGCAAGCTGACCCTGAAGTTCATCTGCACCACCG
GCAAGCTGCCCGTGCCCTGGCCCACCCTCGTGACCACCCTGACCTACGGCGTGCAGTGCTTCAGCCGCTA
CCCCGACCACATGAAGCAGCACGACTTCTTCAAGTCCGCCATGCCCGAAGGCTACGTCCAGGAGCGCACC
ATCTTCTTCAAGGACGACGGCAACTACAAGACCCGCGCCGAGGTGAAGTTCGAGGGCGACACCCTGGTGA
ACCGCATCGAGCTGAAGGGCATCGACTTCAAGGAGGACGGCAACATCCTGGGGCACAAGCTGGAGTACAA
CTACAACAGCCACAACGTCTATATCATGGCCGACAAGCAGAAGAACGGCATCAAGGTGAACTTCAAGATC
CGCCACAACATCGAGGACGGCAGCGTGCAGCTCGCCGACCACTACCAGCAGAACACCCCCATCGGCGACG
GCCCCGTGCTGCTGCCCGACAACCACTACCTGAGCACCCAGTCCGCCCTGAGCAAAGACCCCAACGAGAA
GCGCGATCACATGGTCCTGCTGGAGTTCGTGACCGCCGCCGGGATCACTCTCGGCATGGACGAGCTGTAC
AAGTAAAGCGGCCGGCCGCCAGCACAGTGGTCGAAATTCGTCGAGGGACCTAATAACTTCGTATAGCATA
CATTATACGAAGTTATACATGTTTAAGGGTTCCGGTTCCACTAGGTACAATTCGATATCAAGCTTATCGA
TAATCAACCTCTGGATTACAAAATTTGTGAAAGATTGACTGGTATTCTTAACTATGTTGCTCCTTTTACG
CTATGTGGATACGCTGCTTTAATGCCTTTGTATCATGCTATTGCTTCCCGTATGGCTTTCATTTTCTCCT
CCTTGTATAAATCCTGGTTGCTGTCTCTTTATGAGGAGTTGTGGCCCGTTGTCAGGCAACGTGGCGTGGT
GTGCACTGTGTTTGCTGACGCAACCCCCACTGGTTGGGGCATTGCCACCACCTGTCAGCTCCTTTCCGGG
ACTTTCGCTTTCCCCCTCCCTATTGCCACGGCGGAACTCATCGCCGCCTGCCTTGCCCGCTGCTGGACAG
GGGCTCGGCTGTTGGGCACTGACAATTCCGTGGTGTTGTCGGGGAAATCATCGTCCTTTCCTTGGCTGCT
CGCCTGTGTTGCCACCTGGATTCTGCGCGGGACGTCCTTCTGCTACGTCCCTTCGGCCCTCAATCCAGCG
GACCTTCCTTCCCGCGGCCTGCTGCCGGCTCTGCGGCCTCTTCCGCGTCTTCGCCTTCGCCCTCAGACGA
GTCGGATCTCCCTTTGGGCCGCCTCCCCGCATCGATACCGTCGACCTCGATCGAGACCTAGAAAAACATG
GAGCAATCACAAGTAGCAATACAGCAGCTACCAATGCTGATTGTGCCTGGCTAGAAGCACAAGAGGAGGA
GGAGGTGGGTTTTCCAGTCACACCTCAGGTACCTTTAAGACCAATGACTTACAAGGCAGCTGTAGATCTT
AGCCACTTTTTAAAAGAAAAGGGGGGACTGGAAGGGCTAATTCACTCCCAACGAAGACAAGATATCCTTG
ATCTGTGGATCTACCACACACAAGGCTACTTCCCTGATTGGCAGAACTACACACCAGGGCCAGGGATCAG
ATATCCACTGACCTTTGGATGGTGCTACAAGCTAGTACCAGTTGAGCAAGAGAAGGTAGAAGAAGCCAAT
GAAGGAGAGAACACCCGCTTGTTACACCCTGTGAGCCTGCATGGGATGGATGACCCGGAGAGAGAAGTAT
TAGAGTGGAGGTTTGACAGCCGCCTAGCATTTCATCACATGGCCCGAGAGCTGCATCCGGACTGTACTGG
GTCTCTCTGGTTAGACCAGATCTGAGCCTGGGAGCTCTCTGGCTAACTAGGGAACCCACTGCTTAAGCCT
CAATAAAGCTTGCCTTGAGTGCTTCAAGTAGTGTGTGCCCGTCTGTTGTGTGACTCTGGTAACTAGAGAT
CCCTCAGACCCTTTTAGTCAGTGTGGAAAATCTCTAGCAGCATGTGAGCAAAAGGCCAGCAAAAGGCCAG
GAACCGTAAAAAGGCCGCGTTGCTGGCGTTTTTCCATAGGCTCCGCCCCCCTGACGAGCATCACAAAAAT
CGACGCTCAAGTCAGAGGTGGCGAAACCCGACAGGACTATAAAGATACCAGGCGTTTCCCCCTGGAAGCT
CCCTCGTGCGCTCTCCTGTTCCGACCCTGCCGCTTACCGGATACCTGTCCGCCTTTCTCCCTTCGGGAAG
CGTGGCGCTTTCTCATAGCTCACGCTGTAGGTATCTCAGTTCGGTGTAGGTCGTTCGCTCCAAGCTGGGC
TGTGTGCACGAACCCCCCGTTCAGCCCGACCGCTGCGCCTTATCCGGTAACTATCGTCTTGAGTCCAACC
CGGTAAGACACGACTTATCGCCACTGGCAGCAGCCACTGGTAACAGGATTAGCAGAGCGAGGTATGTAGG
CGGTGCTACAGAGTTCTTGAAGTGGTGGCCTAACTACGGCTACACTAGAAGAACAGTATTTGGTATCTGC
GCTCTGCTGAAGCCAGTTACCTTCGGAAAAAGAGTTGGTAGCTCTTGATCCGGCAAACAAACCACCGCTG
GTAGCGGTGGTTTTTTTGTTTGCAAGCAGCAGATTACGCGCAGAAAAAAAGGATCTCAAGAAGATCCTTT
GATCTTTTCTACGGGGTCTGACGCTCAGTGGAACGAAAACTCACGTTAAGGGATTTTGGTCATGAGATTA
TCAAAAAGGATCTTCACCTAGATCCTTTTAAATTAAAAATGAAGTTTTAAATCAATCTAAAGTATATATG
AGTAAACTTGGTCTGACAGTTACCAATGCTTAATCAGTGAGGCACCTATCTCAGCGATCTGTCTATTTCG
TTCATCCATAGTTGCCTGACTCCCCGTCGTGTAGATAACTACGATACGGGAGGGCTTACCATCTGGCCCC
AGTGCTGCAATGATACCGCGAGACCCACGCTCACCGGCTCCAGATTTATCAGCAATAAACCAGCCAGCCG
GAAGGGCCGAGCGCAGAAGTGGTCCTGCAACTTTATCCGCCTCCATCCAGTCTATTAATTGTTGCCGGGA
AGCTAGAGTAAGTAGTTCGCCAGTTAATAGTTTGCGCAACGTTGTTGCCATTGCTACAGGCATCGTGGTG
TCACGCTCGTCGTTTGGTATGGCTTCATTCAGCTCCGGTTCCCAACGATCAAGGCGAGTTACATGATCCC
CCATGTTGTGCAAAAAAGCGGTTAGCTCCTTCGGTCCTCCGATCGTTGTCAGAAGTAAGTTGGCCGCAGT
GTTATCACTCATGGTTATGGCAGCACTGCATAATTCTCTTACTGTCATGCCATCCGTAAGATGCTTTTCT
GTGACTGGTGAGTACTCAACCAAGTCATTCTGAGAATAGTGTATGCGGCGACCGAGTTGCTCTTGCCCGG
CGTCAATACGGGATAATACCGCGCCACATAGCAGAACTTTAAAAGTGCTCATCATTGGAAAACGTTCTTC
GGGGCGAAAACTCTCAAGGATCTTACCGCTGTTGAGATCCAGTTCGATGTAACCCACTCGTGCACCCAAC
TGATCTTCAGCATCTTTTACTTTCACCAGCGTTTCTGGGTGAGCAAAAACAGGAAGGCAAAATGCCGCAA
AAAAGGGAATAAGGGCGACACGGAAATGTTGAATACTCATACTCTTCCTTTTTCAATATTATTGAAGCAT
TTATCAGGGTTATTGTCTCATGAGCGGATACATATTTGAATGTATTTAGAAAAATAAACAAATAGGGGTT
CCGCGCACATTTCCCCGAAAAGTGCCACCTGAC
Features (pLannotate 1.2.2; 24 found; start..end, strand, type, name):
     31..83      -  misc_feature   bom (fragment): basis of mobility region from pBR322
    238..617     +  enhancer       CMV enhancer: human cytomegalovirus immediate early enhancer
    618..817     +  promoter       CMV promoter: human cytomegalovirus (CMV) immediate early promoter
    835..1015    +  LTR            5' LTR (truncated): truncated 5' long terminal repeat (LTR) from HIV-1
   1062..1187    +  misc_feature   HIV-1 Ψ: packaging signal of human immunodeficiency virus type 1
   1171..1509    +  CDS            HIV-1 gag (fragment): gag protein from human immunodeficiency virus 1; gag
   1684..1917    +  misc_feature   RRE: The Rev response element (RRE) of HIV-1 allows for Rev-dependent mRNA export from the nucleus to the cytoplasm.
   2294..2394    +  CDS            Rev (fragment): human immunodeficiency virus 1 (HIV-1) Rev protein; rev; enhances nuclear export of unspliced and incompletely spliced viral mRNAs
   2444..2561    +  misc_feature   cPPT/CTS: central polypurine tract and central termination sequence of HIV-1
   2614..2637    -  misc_feature   MCS (fragment): pBluescript multiple cloning site
   2672..2705    +  protein_bind   loxP: Cre-mediated recombination occurs in the 8-bp core sequence (GCATACAT). Cre recombinase
   2776..3182    +  promoter       SFFV promoter: spleen focus-forming virus long terminal repeat (LTR) promoter
   3187..5877    +  CDS            CSF2RB: IL3RB_HUMAN - Also known as IL3RB, IL5RB. Experimental evidence at protein level: Swiss-Prot protein existence level 1. High affinity receptor for interleukin-3, interleukin-5 and granulocyte-macrophage colony-stimulating factor. From Homo sapiens (Human).
   6021..6483    +  misc_feature   IRES: internal ribosome entry site (IRES) of the encephalomyocarditis virus (EMCV)
   6497..7216    +  CDS            EGFP: the original enhanced GFP (Yang et al., 1996) mammalian codon-optimized
   7263..7296    +  protein_bind   loxP: Cre-mediated recombination occurs in the 8-bp core sequence (GCATACAT). Cre recombinase
   7329..7352    +  misc_feature   MCS (fragment): pBluescript multiple cloning site
   7352..7940    +  misc_feature   WPRE: woodchuck hepatitis virus posttranscriptional regulatory element
   7941..7960    +  misc_feature   MCS (fragment): pBluescript multiple cloning site
   7962..8462    +  CDS            nef (fragment): NEF_HV1LA - Experimental evidence at protein level: Swiss-Prot protein existence level 1. Extracellular Nef protein targets CD4(+) T-lymphocytes for apoptosis by interacting with CXCR4 surface receptors. From Human immunodeficiency virus type 1 group M subtype B (isolate Lai) (HIV-1).
   8469..8649    +  LTR            5' LTR (truncated): truncated 5' long terminal repeat (LTR) from HIV-1
   8711..9299    -  rep_origin     ori: high-copy-number ColE1/pMB1/pBR322/pUC origin of replication
   9470..10330   -  CDS            AmpR: β-lactamase; bla; confers resistance to ampicillin, carbenicillin, and related antibiotics
  10331..10435   -  promoter       AmpR promoter: bla
