[The description below was written by a language model from this plasmid's Addgene catalogue record and pLannotate feature annotations shown in this document.]
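Description:
LeGO-iG-CSF2RB is an HIV-1-based lentiviral expression vector built on the pLeGO-iG backbone. It carries a codon-optimized wild-type human CSF2RB cDNA, cloned between BamHI and NotI sites. CSF2RB encodes the common beta chain (CD131) shared by the high-affinity receptors for IL-3, IL-5 and GM-CSF. In bacteria the 10.5 kb plasmid is maintained through a high-copy ColE1/pUC-type origin and selected with ampicillin via the β-lactamase gene. A recombination-tolerant strain is recorded as the growth host, as is usual for LTR-containing plasmids.

The viral genome is transcribed in packaging cells from a CMV enhancer/promoter fused to a truncated 5' LTR. It carries the Ψ packaging signal with a partial gag sequence, the Rev response element for nuclear export of the full-length RNA, and the cPPT/CTS element that aids nuclear import of the provirus. The annotation also shows Rev and nef fragments and a truncated LTR at the 3' end. Because the structural and regulatory viral genes are absent, particle production depends on functions supplied in trans.

The internal cassette uses the spleen focus-forming virus (SFFV) promoter, which is strong in haematopoietic cells, to drive a bicistronic transcript. CSF2RB is translated cap-dependently and EGFP from an EMCV IRES, so green fluorescence marks transduced cells that express the receptor. A downstream WPRE enhances transcript stability and expression. Two loxP sites in the same orientation flank the promoter–CSF2RB–IRES–EGFP unit, which would allow Cre-mediated excision of the cassette. The vector is intended for stable expression of wild-type CSF2RB in mammalian cells, and the associated publication concerns progression of myeloid preleukaemia to leukaemia in children with Down syndrome.
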