Addgene plasmid #125750: LeGO-iG-CSF2RB
Purpose: Lentiviral Expression Vektor with CSF2RB wildtype cDNA and IRES eGFP
Depositing lab: Dirk Heckl. Depositing organization: Medizinische Hochschule Hannover. Publication: Mechanisms of Progression of Myeloid Preleukemia to Transformed Myeloid Leukemia in Children with Down Syndrome. Labuhn M, Perkins K, Matzk S, Varghese L, Garnett C, Papaemmanuil E, Metzner M, Kennedy A, Amstislavskiy V, Risch T, Bhayadia R, Samulowski D, Hernandez DC, Stoilova B, Iotchkova V, Oppermann U, Scheer C, Yoshida K, Schwarzer A, Taub JW, Crispino JD, Weiss MJ, Hayashi Y, Taga T, Ito E, Ogawa S, Reinhardt D, Yaspo ML, Campbell PJ, Roberts I, Constantinescu SN, Vyas P, Heckl D, Klusmann JH. Cancer Cell. 2019 Aug 12;36(2):123-138.e10. doi: 10.1016/j.ccell.2019.06.007. Epub 2019 Jul 11. PubMed 31303423.
Backbone
  Vector backbone: pLeGO-iG
  Vector type: Lentiviral
Growth in bacteria
  Bacterial resistance: Ampicillin, 100 μg/mL
  Growth temperature: 37°C
  Growth strain: NEB Stable
  Copy number: High Copy
Gene/Insert
  Gene/Insert name: CSF2RB(wt)
  Species: H. sapiens (human); 2694
  Mutation: codon optimized
  GenBank ID: ENST00000403662
  Entrez Gene: CSF2RB (a.k.a. CD131, CDw131, IL3RB, IL5RB, SMDP5, betaGMR)
  Promoter: SFFV
  Cloning method: Restriction Enzyme; 5′ cloning site BamHI (unknown if destroyed); 3′ cloning site NotI (unknown if destroyed)
  Sequencing primers: 5′ ATC AGC CTG CTT CTC GCT TC
Terms and licenses: Academic/Nonprofit Terms; Industry Terms: Not Available to Industry
Depositor comments: Production of lentiviral particles requires Biosafety Level 2
How to cite: LeGO-iG-CSF2RB was a gift from Dirk Heckl (Addgene plasmid # 125750 ; http://n2t.net/addgene:125750 ; RRID:Addgene_125750)
